>Addgene plasmid #250475 | pPR-1_19E_LN5T | addgene full sequence | sequence record 498619 | Addgene NGS Result
ACATTGAATTGTTCGATAAGATGCCAGAGAGAAACGTTGTTTCTTGGACCGCAATGATCTCTGGATACGC
ACAGAATGGTAGGATAGATGAAGCACGCGAGTTGTCTTCACGAAGTGGCTCTTCAGTGGACGAAAGGGCC
TCGTGATACGCCTATTTTTATAGGTTAATGTCATGATAATAATGGTTTCTTAGACGTCAGGTGGCACTTT
TCGGGGAAATGTGCGCGGAACCCCTATTTGTTTATTTTTCTAAATACATTCAAATATGTATCCGCTCATG
AGACAATAACCCTGATAAATGCTTCAATAATATTGAAAAAGGAAGAGTATGGCTAAAATGAGAATATCAC
CGGAATTGAAAAAACTGATCGAAAAATACCGCTGCGTAAAAGATACGGAAGGAATGTCTCCTGCTAAGGT
ATATAAGCTGGTGGGAGAAAATGAAAACCTATATTTAAAAATGACGGACAGCCGGTATAAAGGGACCACC
TATGATGTGGAACGGGAAAAGGACATGATGCTATGGCTGGAAGGAAAGCTGCCTGTTCCAAAGGTCCTGC
ACTTTGAACGGCATGATGGCTGGAGCAATCTGCTCATGAGTGAGGCCGATGGCGTCCTTTGCTCGGAAGA
GTATGAAGATGAACAAAGCCCTGAAAAGATTATCGAGCTGTATGCGGAGTGCATCAGGCTCTTTCACTCC
ATCGACATATCGGATTGTCCCTATACGAATAGCTTAGACAGCCGCTTAGCCGAATTGGATTACTTACTGA
ATAACGATCTGGCCGATGTGGATTGCGAAAACTGGGAAGAGGACACTCCATTTAAAGATCCGCGCGAGCT
GTATGATTTTTTAAAGACGGAAAAGCCCGAAGAGGAACTTGTCTTTTCCCACGGCGACCTGGGAGACAGC
AACATCTTTGTGAAAGATGGCAAAGTAAGTGGCTTTATTGATCTTGGGAGAAGCGGCAGGGCGGACAAGT
GGTATGACATTGCCTTCTGCGTCCGGTCGCTCAGGGAGGATATCGGGGAAGAACAGTATGTCGAGCTATT
TTTTGACTTACTGGGGATCAAGCCTGATTGGGAGAAAATAAAATATTATATTTTACTGGATGAATTGTTT
TAGCTGTCAGACCAAGTTTACTCATATATACTTTAGATTGATTTAAAACTTCATTTTTAATTTAAAAGGA
TCTAGGTGAAGATCCTTTTTGATAATCTCATGACCAAAATCCCTTAACGTGAGTTTTCGTTCCACTGAGC
GTCAGACCCCGTAGAAAAGATCAAAGGATCTTCTTGAGATCCTTTTTTTCTGCGCGTAATCTGCTGCTTG
CAAACAAAAAAACCACCGCTACCAGCGGTGGTTTGTTTGCCGGATCAAGAGCTACCAACTCTTTTTCCGA
AGGTAACTGGCTTCAGCAGAGCGCAGATACCAAATACTGTTCTTCTAGTGTAGCCGTAGTTAGGCCACCA
CTTCAAGAACTCTGTAGCACCGCCTACATACCTCGCTCTGCTAATCCTGTTACCAGTGGCTGCTGCCAGT
GGCGATAAGTCGTGTCTTACCGGGTTGGACTCAAGACGATAGTTACCGGATAAGGCGCAGCGGTCGGGCT
GAACGGGGGGTTCGTGCACACAGCCCAGCTTGGAGCGAACGACCTACACCGAACTGAGATACCTACAGCG
TGAGCTATGAGAAAGCGCCACGCTTCCCGAAGGGAGAAAGGCGGACAGGTATCCGGTAAGCGGCAGGGTC
GGAACAGGAGAGCGCACGAGGGAGCTTCCAGGGGGAAACGCCTGGTATCTTTATAGTCCTGTCGGGTTTC
GCCACCTCTGACTTGAGCGTCGATTTTTGTGATGCTCGTCAGGGGGGCGGAGCCTATGGAAAAACGCCAG
CAACGCGGCCTTTTTACGGTTCCTGGCCTTTTGCTGGCCTTTTGCTCACATGTTCTTTCCTGCGTTATCC
CCTGATTCTGTGGATAACCGTATTACCGCCTTTGAGTGAGCTGATACCGCTCGCCGCAGCCGAACGACCG
AGCGCAGCGAGTCAGTGAGCGAGGAAGCGGAAGAGCGCCCAATACGCAAACCGCCTCTCCCCGCGCGTTG
GCCGATTCATTAATCACTCTGTGAAG
Features (pLannotate 1.2.2; 5 found; start..end, strand, type, name):
     12..113     +  CDS            PCMP-E50 (fragment): PP192_ARATH - Experimental evidence at transcript level: Swiss-Prot protein existence level 2. From Arabidopsis thaliana (Mouse-ear cress).
    224..328     +  promoter       AmpR promoter: bla
    329..1123    +  CDS            KanR: aminoglycoside phosphotransferase; aphA-3; confers resistance to kanamycin
   1294..1882    +  rep_origin     ori: high-copy-number ColE1/pMB1/pBR322/pUC origin of replication
   2065..2114    +  CDS            lacI (fragment): lac repressor; lacI; The lac repressor binds to the lac operator to inhibit transcription in E. coli. This inhibition can be relieved by adding lactose or isopropyl-β-D-thiogalactopyranoside (IPTG).
