[The description below was written by a language model from this plasmid's Addgene catalogue record and pLannotate feature annotations shown in this document.]
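Description:
pPR-1_19E_LN5T is a small (about 2.1 kb) synthetic-biology part plasmid built on the pAGM1311 backbone, a MoClo-style Golden Gate cloning vector. It is one of the 42 modules in the GRASP kit, a library whose members are combined by Golden Gate/MoClo assembly to build synthetic pentatricopeptide repeat (sPPR) RNA-binding proteins. It is maintained in E. coli through a high-copy ColE1/pUC-type origin. Selection is with kanamycin, using an aminoglycoside phosphotransferase gene that the annotation places directly downstream of a bla (AmpR) promoter.

The payload is the synthetic insert 19E_LN5T, described as a module for assembling sPPR proteins intended for RNA editing. In the feature table, the only insert-associated annotation is a short coding fragment of roughly 100 nt. It shows similarity to an Arabidopsis thaliana E-subclass PPR protein (PCMP-E50), which fits a designed PPR-derived segment rather than a natural gene. No promoter, terminator or tag is annotated around it, so the plasmid appears to be a storage and donor vector for a coding fragment, not an expression construct. The record does not spell out the module name, including which motif positions or nucleotide specificity it encodes, and that information is left to the kit's publication. A roughly 50 nt lacI fragment near the end of the sequence is probably a backbone remnant with no functional role.

According to the depositor, kit modules can be combined to produce sPPR proteins with 9, 14 or 19 motifs, which can be designed to target any RNA sequence of the same length. This plasmid supplies one building block for such assemblies.
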