Addgene plasmid #250475: pPR-1_19E_LN5T
Purpose: GRASP module to assemble sPPR proteins for RNA editing: module 19E_LN5T
Depositing lab: Ian Small. Depositing organization: University of Western Australia. Publication: GRASP: a modular toolkit for building synthetic pentatricopeptide repeat RNA-binding proteins. Dennis M, Low SY, Viljoen A, Pullakhandam A, Colas des Francs-Small C, Campbell-Clause L, Bond CS, Small I, Kwok van der Giezen FM. Nucleic Acids Res. 2025 Oct 28;53(20):gkaf1169. doi: 10.1093/nar/gkaf1169. PubMed 41224122.
Backbone
  Vector backbone: pAGM1311
  Backbone manufacturer: Sylvestre Marillonnet
  Vector type: Synthetic Biology
Growth in bacteria
  Bacterial resistance: Kanamycin, 50 μg/mL
  Growth temperature: 37°C
  Growth strain: DH5alpha
  Copy number: High Copy
Gene/Insert
  Gene/Insert name: 19E_LN5T
  Species: Synthetic
  Cloning method: Golden Gate
Terms and licenses: Academic/Nonprofit Terms; Industry Terms: Not Available to Industry
Depositor comments: GRASP kit for MoClo assembly of sPPR proteins is a library of 42 plasmids which can be combined to assemble sPPR proteins with 9, 14, or 19 motifs to target any RNA sequence of the same length. See the original publication for more information, and find code for analysis and script for GRASP assembly at https://github.com/farleykvdg/GRASP.
How to cite: pPR-1_19E_LN5T was a gift from Ian Small (Addgene plasmid # 250475 ; http://n2t.net/addgene:250475 ; RRID:Addgene_250475)
