>Addgene plasmid #250475 | pPR-1_19E_LN5T | depositor partial sequence | sequence record 494215 | 19E_LN5T
TGAATTGTTCGATAAGATGCCAGAGAGAAACGTTGTTTCTTGGACCGCAATGATCTCTGGATACGCACAG
AATGGTAGGATAGATGAAGCACG
